>Addgene plasmid #184730 | pX459-canis_PTGS2-4 | addgene full sequence | sequence record 362304 | Addgene Partial NGS Result
GAGGGCCTATTTCCCATGATTCCTTCATATTTGCATATACGATACAAGGCTGTTAGAGAGATAATTGGAA
TTAATTTGACTGTAAACACAAAGATATTAGTACAAAATACGTGACGTAGAAAGTAATAATTTCTTGGGTA
GTTTGCAGTTTTAAAATTATGTTTTAAAATGGACTATCATATGCTTACCGTAACTTGAAAGTATTTCGAT
TTCTTGGCTTTATATATCTTGTGGAAAGGACGAAACACCGAGCGGTTATTCCAGACGAGCGTTTTAGAGC
TAGAAATAGCAAGTTAAAATAAGGCTAGTCCGTTATCAACTTGAAAAAGTGGCACCGAGTCGGTGCTTTT
TTGTTTTAGAGCTAGAAATAGCAAGTTAAAATAAGGCTAGTCCGTTTTTAGCGCGTGCGCCAATTCTGCA
GACAAATGGCTCTAGAGGTACCCGTTACATAACTTACGGTAAATGGCCCGCCTGGCTGACCGCCCAACGA
CCCCCGCCCATTGACGTCAATAGTAACGCCAATAGGGACTTTCCATTGACGTCAATGGGTGGAGTATTTA
CGGTAAACTGCCCACTTGGCAGTACATCAAGTGTATCATATGCCAAGTACGCCCCCTATTGACGTCAATG
ACGGTAAATGGCCCGCCTGGCATTGTGCCCAGTACATGACCTTATGGGACTTTCCTACTTGGCAGTACAT
CTACGTATTAGTCATCGCTATTACCATGGTCGAGGTGAGCCCCACGTTCTGCTTCACTCTCCCCATCTCC
CCCCCCTCCCCACCCCCAATTTTGTATTTATTTATTTTTTAATTATTTTGTGCAGCGATGGGGGCGGGGG
GGGGGGGGGGGCGCGCGCCRGGGGGGGSGGGGGGGGGSGGGGGGSGGGGSGGGGSGRGGCGGAGAGGKGC
GGCGGCAGCCAATCAGAGCGGCGCGCTCCGAAAGTTTCCTTTTATGGCGAGGCGGCGGCGGCGGCGGCCC
TATAAAAAGCGAAGCGCGCGGCGGGCGGGAGTCGCTGCGCGCTGCCTTCGCCCCGTGCCCCGCTCCGCCG
CCGCCTCGCGCCGCCCGCCCCGGCTCTGACTGACCGCGTTACTCCCACAGGTGAGCGGGCGGGACGGCCC
TTCTCCTCCGGGCTGTAATTAGCTGAGCAAGAGGTAAGGGTTTAAGGGATGGTTGGTTGGTGGGGTATTA
ATGTTTAATTACCTGGAGCACCTGCCTGAAATCACTTTTTTTCAGGTTGGACCGGTGCCACCATGGACTA
TAAGGACCACGACGGAGACTACAAGGATCATGATATTGATTACAAAGACGATGACGATAAGATGGCCCCA
AAGAAGAAGCGGAAGGTCGGTATCCACGGAGTCCCAGCAGCCGACAAGAAGTACAGCATCGGCCTGGACA
TCGGCACCAACTCTGTGGGCTGGGCCGTGATCACCGACGAGTACAAGGTGCCCAGCAAGAAATTCAAGGT
GCTGGGCAACACCGACCGGCACAGCATCAAGAAGAACCTGATCGGAGCCCTGCTGTTCGACAGCGGCGAA
ACAGCCGAGGCCACCCGGCTGAAGAGAACCGCCAGAAGAAGATACACCAGACGGAAGAACCGGATCTGCT
ATCTGCAAGAGATCTTCAGCAACGAGATGGCCAAGGTGGACGACAGCTTCTTCCACAGACTGGAAGAGTC
CTTCCTGGTGGAAGAGGATAAGAAGCACGAGCGGCACCCCATCTTCGGCAACATCGTGGACGAGGTGGCC
TACCACGAGAAGTACCCCACCATCTACCACCTGAGAAAGAAACTGGTGGACAGCACCGACAAGGCCGACC
TGCGGCTGATCTATCTGGCCCTGGCCCACATGATCAAGTTCCGGGGCCACTTCCTGATCGAGGGCGACCT
GAACCCCGACAACAGCGACGTGGACAAGCTGTTCATCCAGCTGGTGCAGACCTACAACCAGCTGTTCGAG
GAAAACCCCATCAACGCCAGCGGCGTGGACGCCAAGGCCATCCTGTCTGCCAGACTGAGCAAGAGCAGAC
GGCTGGAAAATCTGATCGCCCAGCTGCCCGGCGAGAAGAAGAATGGCCTGTTCGGAAACCTGATTGCCCT
GAGCCTGGGCCTGACCCCCAACTTCAAGAGCAACTTCGACCTGGCCGAGGATGCCAAACTGCAGCTGAGC
AAGGACACCTACGACGACGACCTGGACAACCTGCTGGCCCAGATCGGCGACCAGTACGCCGACCTGTTTC
TGGCCGCCAAGAACCTGTCCGACGCCATCCTGCTGAGCGACATCCTGAGAGTGAACACCGAGATCACCAA
GGCCCCCCTGAGCGCCTCTATGATCAAGAGATACGACGAGCACCACCAGGACCTGACCCTGCTGAAAGCT
CTCGTGCGGCAGCAGCTGCCTGAGAAGTACAAAGAGATTTTCTTCGACCAGAGCAAGAACGGCTACGCCG
GCTACATTGACGGCGGAGCCAGCCAGGAAGAGTTCTACAAGTTCATCAAGCCCATCCTGGAAAAGATGGA
CGGCACCGAGGAACTGCTCGTGAAGCTGAACAGAGAGGACCTGCTGCGGAAGCAGCGGACCTTCGACAAC
GGCAGCATCCCCCACCAGATCCACCTGGGAGAGCTGCACGCCATTCTGCGGCGGCAGGAAGATTTTTACC
CATTCCTGAAGGACAACCGGGAAAAGATCGAGAAGATCCTGACCTTCCGCATCCCCTACTACGTGGGCCC
TCTGGCCAGGGGAAACAGCAGATTCGCCTGGATGACCAGAAAGAGCGAGGAAACCATCACCCCCTGGAAC
TTCGAGGAAGTGGTGGACAAGGGCGCTTCCGCCCAGAGCTTCATCGAGCGGATGACCAACTTCGATAAGA
ACCTGCCCAACGAGAAGGTGCTGCCCAAGCACAGCCTGCTGTACGAGTACTTCACCGTGTATAACGAGCT
GACCAAAGTGAAATACGTGACCGAGGGAATGAGAAAGCCCGCCTTCCTGAGCGGCGAGCAGAAAAAGGCC
ATCGTGGACCTGCTGTTCAAGACCAACCGGAAAGTGACCGTGAAGCAGCTGAAAGAGGACTACTTCAAGA
AAATCGAGTGCTTCGACTCCGTGGAAATCTCCGGCGTGGAAGATCGGTTCAACGCCTCCCTGGGCACATA
CCACGATCTGCTGAAAATTATCAAGGACAAGGACTTCCTGGACAATGAGGAAAACGAGGACATTCTGGAA
GATATCGTGCTGACCCTGACACTGTTTGAGGACAGAGAGATGATCGAGGAACGGCTGAAAACCTATGCCC
ACCTGTTCGACGACAAAGTGATGAAGCAGCTGAAGCGGCGGAGATACACCGGCTGGGGCAGGCTGAGCCG
GAAGCTGATCAACGGCATCCGGGACAAGCAGTCCGGCAAGACAATCCTGGATTTCCTGAAGTCCGACGGC
TTCGCCAACAGAAACTTCATGCAGCTGATCCACGACGACAGCCTGACCTTTAAAGAGGACATCCAGAAAG
CCCAGGTGTCCGGCCAGGGCGATAGCCTGCACGAGCACATTGCCAATCTGGCCGGCAGCCCCGCCATTAA
GAAGGGCATCCTGCAGACAGTGAAGGTGGTGGACGAGCTCGTGAAAGTGATGGGCCGGCACAAGCCCGAG
AACATCGTGATCGAAATGGCCAGAGAGAACCAGACCACCCAGAAGGGACAGAAGAACAGCCGCGAGAGAA
TGAAGCGGATCGAAGAGGGCATCAAAGAGCTGGGCAGCCAGATCCTGAAAGAACACCCCGTGGAAAACAC
CCAGCTGCAGAACGAGAAGCTGTACCTGTACTACCTGCAGAATGGGCGGGATATGTACGTGGACCAGGAA
CTGGACATCAACCGGCTGTCCGACTACGATGTGGACCATATCGTGCCTCAGAGCTTTCTGAAGGACGACT
CCATCGACAACAAGGTGCTGACCAGAAGCGACAAGAACCGGGGCAAGAGCGACAACGTGCCCTCCGAAGA
GGTCGTGAAGAAGATGAAGAACTACTGGCGGCAGCTGCTGAACGCCAAGCTGATTACCCAGAGAAAGTTC
GACAATCTGACCAAGGCCGAGAGAGGCGGCCTGAGCGAACTGGATAAGGCCGGCTTCATCAAGAGACAGC
TGGTGGAAACCCGGCAGATCACAAAGCACGTGGCACAGATCCTGGACTCCCGGATGAACACTAAGTACGA
CGAGAATGACAAGCTGATCCGGGAAGTGAAAGTGATCACCCTGAAGTCCAAGCTGGTGTCCGATTTCCGG
AAGGATTTCCAGTTTTACAAAGTGCGCGAGATCAACAACTACCACCACGCCCACGACGCCTACCTGAACG
CCGTCGTGGGAACCGCCCTGATCAAAAAGTACCCTAAGCTGGAAAGCGAGTTCGTGTACGGCGACTACAA
GGTGTACGACGTGCGGAAGATGATCGCCAAGAGCGAGCAGGAAATCGGCAAGGCTACCGCCAAGTACTTC
TTCTACAGCAACATCATGAACTTTTTCAAGACCGAGATTACCCTGGCCAACGGCGAGATCCGGAAGCGGC
CTCTGATCGAGACAAACGGCGAAACCGGGGAGATCGTGTGGGATAAGGGCCGGGATTTTGCCACCGTGCG
GAAAGTGCTGAGCATGCCCCAAGTGAATATCGTGAAAAAGACCGAGGTGCAGACAGGCGGCTTCAGCAAA
GAGTCTATCCTGCCCAAGAGGAACAGCGATAAGCTGATCGCCAGAAAGAAGGACTGGGACCCTAAGAAGT
ACGGCGGCTTCGACAGCCCCACCGTGGCCTATTCTGTGCTGGTGGTGGCCAAAGTGGAAAAGGGCAAGTC
CAAGAAACTGAAGAGTGTGAAAGAGCTGCTGGGGATCACCATCATGGAAAGAAGCAGCTTCGAGAAGAAT
CCCATCGACTTTCTGGAAGCCAAGGGCTACAAAGAAGTGAAAAAGGACCTGATCATCAAGCTGCCTAAGT
ACTCCCTGTTCGAGCTGGAAAACGGCCGGAAGAGAATGCTGGCCTCTGCCGGCGAACTGCAGAAGGGAAA
CGAACTGGCCCTGCCCTCCAAATATGTGAACTTCCTGTACCTGGCCAGCCACTATGAGAAGCTGAAGGGC
TCCCCCGAGGATAATGAGCAGAAACAGCTGTTTGTGGAACAGCACAAGCACTACCTGGACGAGATCATCG
AGCAGATCAGCGAGTTCTCCAAGAGAGTGATCCTGGCCGACGCTAATCTGGACAAAGTGCTGTCCGCCTA
CAACAAGCACCGGGATAAGCCCATCAGAGAGCAGGCCGAGAATATCATCCACCTGTTTACCCTGACCAAT
CTGGGAGCCCCTGCCGCCTTCAAGTACTTTGACACCACCATCGACCGGAAGAGGTACACCAGCACCAAAG
AGGTGCTGGACGCCACCCTGATCCACCAGAGCATCACCGGCCTGTACGAGACACGGATCGACCTGTCTCA
GCTGGGAGGCGACAAAAGGCCGGCGGCCACGAAAAAGGCCGGCCAGGCAAAAAAGAAAAAGGAATTCGGC
AGTGGAGAGGGCAGAGGAAGTCTGCTAACATGCGGTGACGTCGAGGAGAATCCTGGCCCAATGACCGAGT
ACAAGCCCACGGTGCGCCTCGCCACCCGCGACGACGTCCCCAGGGCCGTACGCACCCTCGCCGCCGCGTT
CGCCGACTACCCCGCCACGCGCCACACCGTCGATCCGGACCGCCACATCGAGCGGGTCACCGAGCTGCAA
GAACTCTTCCTCACGCGCGTCGGGCTCGACATCGGCAAGGTGTGGGTCGCGGACGACGGCGCCGCGGTGG
CGGTCTGGACCACGCCGGAGAGCGTCGAAGCGGGGGCGGTGTTCGCCGAGATCGGCCCGCGCATGGCCGA
GTTGAGCGGTTCCCGGCTGGCCGCGCAGCAACAGATGGAAGGCCTCCTGGCGCCGCACCGGCCCAAGGAG
CCCGCGTGGTTCCTGGCCACCGTCGGCGTCTCGCCCGACCACCAGGGCAAGGGTCTGGGCAGCGCCGTCG
TGCTCCCCGGAGTGGAGGCGGCCGAGCGCGCCGGGGTGCCCGCCTTCCTGGAGACCTCCGCGCCCCACAA
CCTCCCCTTCTACGAGCGGCTCGGCTTCACCGTCACCGCCGACGTCGAGGTGCCCGAAGGACCGCGCACC
TGGTGCATGACCCGCAAGCCCGGTGCCTGAGAATTCTAACTAGAGCTCGCTGATCAGCCTCGACTGTGCC
TTCTAGTTGCCAGCCATCTGTTGTTTGCCCCTCCCCCGTGCCTTCCTTGACCCTGGAAGGTGCCACTCCC
ACTGTCCTTTCCTAATAAAATGAGGAAATTGCATCGCATTGTCTGAGTAGGTGTCATTCTATTCTGGGGG
GTGGGGTGGGGCAGGACAGCAAGGGGGAGGATTGGGAAGAGAATAGCAGGCATGCTGGGGAGCGGCCGCA
GGAACCCCTAGTGATGGAGTTGGCCACTCCCTCTCTGCGCGCTCGCTCGCTCACTGAGGCCGGGCGACCA
AAGGTCGCCCGACGCCCGGGCTTTGCCCGGGCGGCCTCAGTGAGCGAGCGAGCGCGCAGCTGCCTGCAGG
GGCGCCTGATGCGGTATTTTCTCCTTACGCATCTGTGCGGTATTTCACACCGCATA
[95 nt withheld, positions 6637-6731]
T
[46 nt withheld, positions 6733-6778]
C
[141 nt withheld, positions 6780-6920]
CCTTTGACGTTGGAGTCCACGTTCTTT
[37 nt withheld, positions 6948-6984]
ACTCTATCTCGGGCTATTCTTTTGATTTATAAGGGATTTTGCCGATTTCGGTCTATTGGTTAAAAAATGA
GCTGATTTAACAAAAATTTAACGCGAATTTTAACAAAATATTAACGTTTACAATTTTATGGTGCACTCTC
AGTACAATCTGCTCTGATGCCGCATAGTTAAGCCAGCCCCGACACCCGCCAACACCCGCTGACGCGCCCT
GACGGGCTTGTCTGCTCCCGGCATCCGCTTACAGACAAGCTGTGACCGTCTCCGGGAGCTGCATGTGTCA
GAGGTTTTCACCGTCATCACCGAAACGCGCGAGACGAAAGGGCCTCGTGATACGCCTATTTTTATAGGTT
AATGTCATGATAATAATGGTTTCTTAGACGTCAGGTGGCACTTTTCGGGGAAATGTGCGCGGAACCCCTA
TTTGTTTATTTTTCTAAATACATTCAAATATGTATCCGCTCATGAGACAATAACCCTGATAAATGCTTCA
ATAATATTGAAAAAGGAAGAGTATGAGTATTCAACATTTCCGTGTCGCCCTTATTCCCTTTTTTGCGGCA
TTTTGCCTTCCTGTTTTTGCTCACCCAGAAACGCTGGTGAAAGTAAAAGATGCTGAAGATCAGTTGGGTG
CACGAGTGGGTTACATCGAACTGGATCTCAACAGCGGTAAGATCCTTGAGAGTTTTCGCCCCGAAGAACG
TTTTCCAATGATGAGCACTTTTAAAGTTCTGCTATGTGGCGCGGTATTATCCCGTATTGACGCCGGGCAA
GAGCAACTCGGTCGCCGCATACACTATTCTCAGAATGACTTGGTTGAGTACTCACCAGTCACAGAAAAGC
ATCTTACGGATGGCATGACAGTAAGAGAATTATGCAGTGCTGCCATAACCATGAGTGATAACACTGCGGC
CAACTTACTTCTGACAACGATCGGAGGACCGAAGGAGCTAACCGCTTTTTTGCACAACATGGGGGATCAT
GTAACTCGCCTTGATCGTTGGGAACCGGAGCTGAATGAAGCCATACCAAACGACGAGCGTGACACCACGA
TGCCTGTAGCAATGGCAACAACGTTGCGCAAACTATTAACTGGCGAACTACTTACTCTAGCTTCCCGGCA
ACAATTAATAGACTGGATGGAGGCGGATAAAGTTGCAGGACCACTTCTGCGCTCGGCCCTTCCGGCTGGC
TGGTTTATTGCTGATAAATCTGGAGCCGGTGAGCGTGGAAGCCGCGGTATCATTGCAGCACTGGGGCCAG
ATGGTAAGCCCTCCCGTATCGTAGTTATCTACACGACGGGGAGTCAGGCAACTATGGATGAACGAAATAG
ACAGATCGCTGAGATAGGTGCCTCACTGATTAAGCATTGGTAACTGTCAGACCAAGTTTACTCATATATA
CTTTAGATTGATTTAAAACTTCATTTTTAATTTAAAAGGATCTAGGTGAAGATCCTTTTTGATAATCTCA
TGACCAAAATCCCTTAACGTGAGTTTTCGTTCCACTGAGCGTCAGACCCCGTAGAAAAGATCAAAGGATC
TTCTTGAGATCCTTTTTTTCTGCGCGTAATCTGCTGCTTGCAAACAAAAAAACCACCGCTACCAGCGGTG
GTTTGTTTGCCGGATCAAGAGCTACCAACTCTTTTTCCGAAGGTAACTGGCTTCAGCAGAGCGCAGATAC
CAAATACTGTTCTTCTAGTGTAGCCGTAGTTAGGCCACCACTTCAAGAACTCTGTAGCACCGCCTACATA
CCTCGCTCTGCTAATCCTGTTACCAGTGGCTGCTGCCAGTGGCGATAAGTCGTGTCTTACCGGGTTGGAC
TCAAGACGATAGTTACCGGATAAGGCGCAGCGGTCGGGCTGAACGGGGGGTTCGTGCACACAGCCCAGCT
TGGAGCGAACGACCTACACCGAACTGAGATACCTACAGCGTGAGCTATGAGAAAGCGCCACGCTTCCCGA
AGGGAGAAAGGCGGACAGGTATCCGGTAAGCGGCAGGGTCGGAACAGGAGAGCGCACGAGGGAGCTTCCA
GGGGGAAACGCCTGGTATCTTTATAGTCCTGTCGGGTTTCGCCACCTCTGACTTGAGCGTCGATTTTTGT
GATGCTCGTCAGGGGGGCGGAGCCTATGGAAAAACGCCAGCAACGCGGCCTTTTTACGGTTCCTGGCCTT
TTGCTGGCCTTTTGCTCACATGT
Features (pLannotate 1.2.2; 19 found; start..end, strand, type, name):
      1..241     +  promoter       U6 promoter: RNA polymerase III promoter for human U6 snRNA
    271..346     +  misc_RNA       gRNA scaffold: guide RNA scaffold for the Streptococcus pyogenes CRISPR/Cas9 system
    353..396     +  misc_RNA       gRNA scaffold (fragment): guide RNA scaffold for the Streptococcus pyogenes CRISPR/Cas9 system
    443..728     +  enhancer       CMV enhancer: human cytomegalovirus immediate early enhancer; contains an 18-bp deletion relative to the standard CMV enhancer
    730..1007    +  promoter       chicken β-actin promoter: No description available
   1008..1235    +  intron         hybrid intron: hybrid between chicken β-actin (CBA) and minute virus of mice (MMV) introns (Gray et al., 2011)
   1373..2974    +  CDS            Cas9(N): N-terminal portion of Streptococcus pyogenes Cas9 (Zetsche et al., 2015)
   2975..5473    +  CDS            Cas9(C): C-terminal portion of Streptococcus pyogenes Cas9 (Zetsche et al., 2015)
   5474..5521    +  CDS            nucleoplasmin NLS: bipartite nuclear localization signal from nucleoplasmin
   5591..6190    +  CDS            PuroR (fragment): puromycin N-acetyltransferase; pac from Streptomyces; confers resistance to puromycin
   6224..6335    +  polyA_signal   bGH poly(A) signal: bovine growth hormone polyadenylation signal
   6440..6580    +  repeat_region  AAV2 ITR: inverted terminal repeat of adeno-associated virus serotype 2 inverted
   6585..6636    -  misc_feature   bom (fragment): basis of mobility region from pBR322
   6655..7110    +  rep_origin     f1 ori (sequence partly withheld): f1 bacteriophage origin of replication; arrow indicates direction of (+) strand synthesis
   7111..7160    -  misc_feature   bom (fragment): basis of mobility region from pBR322
   7262..7297    -  CDS            rop (fragment): Rop protein, which maintains plasmids at low copy number; rop
   7392..7496    +  promoter       AmpR promoter: bla
   7497..8357    +  CDS            AmpR: β-lactamase; bla; confers resistance to ampicillin, carbenicillin, and related antibiotics
   8528..9116    +  rep_origin     ori: high-copy-number ColE1/pMB1/pBR322/pUC origin of replication
