[The description below was written by a language model from this plasmid's Addgene catalogue record and pLannotate feature annotations shown in this document.]
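Description:
pX459-canis_PTGS2-4 is an all-in-one CRISPR/Cas9 plasmid built on the pX459 backbone for knocking out the dog COX2 gene (PTGS2) in MDCK canine kidney epithelial cells. It is a roughly 9 kb mammalian expression plasmid delivered by transfection. In E. coli it is propagated through a high-copy ColE1/pUC-type origin with ampicillin selection from the β-lactamase gene. An f1 phage origin is also present, along with short annotated fragments of bom and rop that appear to be backbone remnants.

The construct carries two expression units. A human U6 RNA polymerase III promoter drives a single guide RNA, with the synthetic targeting spacer sitting in the short gap between the promoter and the Streptococcus pyogenes gRNA scaffold. The spacer itself is not annotated in the feature table. Downstream, a CMV enhancer, chicken β-actin promoter and hybrid intron (a CBh-type arrangement) drive S. pyogenes Cas9. The annotation splits Cas9 into contiguous N- and C-terminal portions that together form one full-length reading frame, followed by a nucleoplasmin nuclear localization signal. A puromycin N-acetyltransferase coding sequence follows in the same transcription unit and ends at a bGH polyadenylation signal. The linking element between Cas9 and PuroR is not annotated, although the layout is consistent with co-expression from a single transcript. An AAV2 ITR lies after the cassette as a leftover of the vector lineage.

Puromycin treatment allows enrichment of transfected cells that express Cas9 and the guide, which favours recovery of cells with disrupted COX2. The "-4" in the name suggests it may be one of several guides designed against this gene, though the record does not say so.
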