Addgene plasmid #184730: pX459-canis_PTGS2-4
Purpose: COX2-KO in MDCK
Depositing lab: Michiyuki Matsuda. Depositing organization: Kyoto University, Graduate School of Biostudies. Publication: Calcium transients trigger switch-like discharge of prostaglandin E(2) in an extracellular signal-regulated kinase-dependent manner. Watabe T, Yamahira S, Takakura K, Thumkeo D, Narumiya S, Matsuda M, Terai K. eLife. 2024 Jan 26;12:RP86727. doi: 10.7554/eLife.86727. PubMed 38276879.
Backbone
  Vector backbone: pX459
  Backbone size w/o insert (bp): 9000
  Total vector size (bp): 9000
  Vector type: CRISPR
  Selectable markers: Puromycin
Growth in bacteria
  Bacterial resistance: Ampicillin, 100 μg/mL
  Growth temperature: 37°C
  Growth strain: DH5alpha
  Copy number: Unknown
Gene/Insert
  Gene/Insert name: A gRNA targeting the dog COX2 gene.
  Species: Synthetic
Terms and licenses: Academic/Nonprofit Terms; Industry Terms: Not Available to Industry
How to cite: pX459-canis_PTGS2-4 was a gift from Michiyuki Matsuda (Addgene plasmid # 184730 ; http://n2t.net/addgene:184730 ; RRID:Addgene_184730)
